>Addgene plasmid #123488 | pMK-PrpoB | addgene full sequence | sequence record 247695 | Addgene NGS Result
CTAAATTGTAAGCGTTAATATTTTGTTAAAATTCGCGTTAAATTTTTGTTAAATCAGCTCATTTTTTAAC
CAATAGGCCGAAATCGGCAAAATCCCTTATAAATCAAAAGAATAGACCGAGATAGGGTTGAGTGGCCGCT
ACAGGGCGCTCCCATTCGCCATTCAGGCTGCGCAACTGTTGGGAAGGGCGTTTCGGTGCGGGCCTCTTCG
CTATTACGCCAGCTGGCGAAAGGGGGATGTGCTGCAAGGCGATTAAGTTGGGTAACGCCAGGGTTTTCCC
AGTCACGACGTTGTAAAACGACGGCCAGTGAGCGCGACGTAATACGACTCACTATAGGGCGAATTGAAGG
AAGGCCGTCAAGGCCGCATCAACGAGCTCGGTCTCAGGAGGGTTGGAATGTGTATTATCATAATAATTAC
TTGAGACCGGTACCCTCTGGGCCTCATGGGCCTTCCTTTCACTGCCCGCTTTCCAGTCGGGAAACCTGTC
GTGCCAGCTGCATTAACATGGTCATAGCTGTTTCCTTGCGTATTGGGCGCTCTCCGCTTCCTCGCTCACT
GACTCGCTGCGCTCGGTCGTTCGGGTAAAGCCTGGGGTGCCTAATGAGCAAAAGGCCAGCAAAAGGCCAG
GAACCGTAAAAAGGCCGCGTTGCTGGCGTTTTTCCATAGGCTCCGCCCCCCTGACGAGCATCACAAAAAT
CGACGCTCAAGTCAGAGGTGGCGAAACCCGACAGGACTATAAAGATACCAGGCGTTTCCCCCTGGAAGCT
CCCTCGTGCGCTCTCCTGTTCCGACCCTGCCGCTTACCGGATACCTGTCCGCCTTTCTCCCTTCGGGAAG
CGTGGCGCTTTCTCATAGCTCACGCTGTAGGTATCTCAGTTCGGTGTAGGTCGTTCGCTCCAAGCTGGGC
TGTGTGCACGAACCCCCCGTTCAGCCCGACCGCTGCGCCTTATCCGGTAACTATCGTCTTGAGTCCAACC
CGGTAAGACACGACTTATCGCCACTGGCAGCAGCCACTGGTAACAGGATTAGCAGAGCGAGGTATGTAGG
CGGTGCTACAGAGTTCTTGAAGTGGTGGCCTAACTACGGCTACACTAGAAGAACAGTATTTGGTATCTGC
GCTCTGCTGAAGCCAGTTACCTTCGGAAAAAGAGTTGGTAGCTCTTGATCCGGCAAACAAACCACCGCTG
GTAGCGGTGGTTTTTTTGTTTGCAAGCAGCAGATTACGCGCAGAAAAAAAGGATCTCAAGAAGATCCTTT
GATCTTTTCTACGGGGTCTGACGCTCAGTGGAACGAAAACTCACGTTAAGGGATTTTGGTCATGAGATTA
TCAAAAAGGATCTTCACCTAGATCCTTTTAAATTAAAAATGAAGTTTTAAATCAATCTAAAGTATATATG
AGTAAACTTGGTCTGACAGTTATTAGAAAAATTCATCCAGCAGACGATAAAACGCAATACGCTGGCTATC
CGGTGCCGCAATGCCATACAGCACCAGAAAACGATCCGCCCATTCGCCGCCCAGTTCTTCCGCAATATCA
CGGGTGGCCAGCGCAATATCCTGATAACGATCCGCCACGCCCAGACGGCCGCAATCAATAAAGCCGCTAA
AACGGCCATTTTCCACCATAATGTTCGGCAGGCACGCATCACCATGGGTCACCACCAGATCTTCGCCATC
CGGCATGCTCGCTTTCAGACGCGCAAACAGCTCTGCCGGTGCCAGGCCCTGATGTTCTTCATCCAGATCA
TCCTGATCCACCAGGCCCGCTTCCATACGGGTACGCGCACGTTCAATACGATGTTTCGCCTGATGATCAA
ACGGACAGGTCGCCGGGTCCAGGGTATGCAGACGACGCATGGCATCCGCCATAATGCTCACTTTTTCTGC
CGGCGCCAGATGGCTAGACAGCAGATCCTGACCCGGCACTTCGCCCAGCAGCAGCCAATCACGGCCCGCT
TCGGTCACCACATCCAGCACCGCCGCACACGGAACACCGGTGGTGGCCAGCCAGCTCAGACGCGCCGCTT
CATCCTGCAGCTCGTTCAGCGCACCGCTCAGATCGGTTTTCACAAACAGCACCGGACGACCCTGCGCGCT
CAGACGAAACACCGCCGCATCAGAGCAGCCAATGGTCTGCTGCGCCCAATCATAGCCAAACAGACGTTCC
ACCCACGCTGCCGGGCTACCCGCATGCAGGCCATCCTGTTCAATCATACTCTTCCTTTTTCAATATTATT
GAAGCATTTATCAGGGTTATTGTCTCATGAGCGGATACATATTTGAATGTATTTAGAAAAATAAACAAAT
AGGGGTTCCGCGCACATTTCCCCGAAAAGTGCCAC
Features (pLannotate 1.2.2; 8 found; start..end, strand, type, name):
      3..134     -  rep_origin     M13 ori (fragment): M13 bacteriophage origin of replication; arrow indicates direction of (+) strand synthesis
    155..311     -  CDS            lacZα (fragment): LacZα fragment of β-galactosidase; lacZ fragment
    320..338     +  promoter       T7 promoter: promoter for bacteriophage T7 RNA polymerase
    459..506     -  CDS            lacI (fragment): lac repressor; lacI; The lac repressor binds to the lac operator to inhibit transcription in E. coli. This inhibition can be relieved by adding lactose or isopropyl-β-D-thiogalactopyranoside (IPTG).
    543..583     -  rep_origin     RSF ori (fragment): Plasmids containing the RSF 1030 origin of replication can be propagated in E. coli cells that contain additional plasmids with compatible origins.
    661..1249    -  rep_origin     ori: high-copy-number ColE1/pMB1/pBR322/pUC origin of replication
   1423..2217    -  CDS            NeoR/KanR: aminoglycoside phosphotransferase confers resistance to neomycin, kanamycin, and G418 (Geneticin®)
   2218..2322    -  promoter       AmpR promoter: bla
