[The description below was written by a language model from this plasmid's Addgene catalogue record and pLannotate feature annotations shown in this document.]
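Description:
pMK-PrpoB is a small (about 2.3 kb) part-donor plasmid from the MoChlo kit, a modular cloning toolbox for chloroplast biotechnology. It is built on the pMK-RQ backbone, a gene-synthesis carrier vector, and is catalogued as a synthetic biology construct. It is propagated in E. coli at high copy from a ColE1/pUC-type origin. Selection is with kanamycin, using an aminoglycoside phosphotransferase (NeoR/KanR) gene that the annotation places directly downstream of an AmpR (bla) promoter.

The insert, PrpoB, is described by the depositors as a chloroplast promoter that was made by gene synthesis and formatted for Golden Gate cloning. The name suggests the promoter of the plastid rpoB gene, but the record does not state the source species, the exact boundaries of the element, or which Type IIS enzyme and overhangs flank it. The automated feature table does not annotate the promoter itself. It covers only backbone elements, and the insert presumably lies in the unannotated stretch near the T7 promoter. The remaining annotations are short fragments (M13 ori, lacZα, lacI and RSF ori), which are most likely vestigial backbone sequence or partial similarity matches rather than functional parts.

The plasmid has no expression function of its own. It serves as a storage and donor vector, releasing a standardised promoter module in Golden Gate reactions. That module is combined with other kit parts such as coding sequences and terminators to build transcription units and multigene cassettes for chloroplast transformation.
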