Addgene plasmid #123488: pMK-PrpoB
Purpose: MoChlo kit
Depositing lab: Scott Lenaghan & C. Neal Stewart. Depositing organization: University of Tennessee Institute of Agriculture. Publication: MoChlo: A versatile modular cloning toolbox for chloroplast biotechnology. Occhialini A, Piatek A, Pfotenhauer AC, Frazier TP, Stewart CN, Lenaghan S. Plant Physiol. 2019 Jan 24. pii: pp.18.01220. doi: 10.1104/pp.18.01220. PubMed 30679266.
Backbone
  Vector backbone: pMK-RQ
  Vector type: Synthetic Biology
Growth in bacteria
  Bacterial resistance: Kanamycin, 50 μg/mL
  Growth temperature: 37°C
  Growth strain: Top10
  Copy number: High Copy
Gene/Insert
  Gene/Insert name: PrpoB
  Cloning method: Restriction Enzyme; 5′ cloning site Unknown (unknown if destroyed)
Terms and licenses: Academic/Nonprofit Terms; Industry Terms: Not Available to Industry
Depositor comments: All inserts have been produced by gene synthesis and cloned in the indicated backbone vector. The insert is a chloroplast promoter designed for Golden-Gate cloning. The Original Material was developed in the performance of research that was funded by Grant Nos. ARPA-E: DE-AR000660 & DARPA: D17AC00016.
How to cite: pMK-PrpoB was a gift from Scott Lenaghan & C. Neal Stewart (Addgene plasmid # 123488 ; http://n2t.net/addgene:123488 ; RRID:Addgene_123488)
