>Addgene plasmid #123488 | pMK-PrpoB | depositor partial sequence | sequence record 235599 | PrpoB
GGTTGGAATGTGTATTATCATAATAAT
